Addgene plasmid #102759: sgp27#1
Purpose: Expresses sgRNA targeting mouse p27
Depositing lab: Jin Chen. Depositing organization: Vanderbilt University. Publication: Targeting EphA2 impairs cell cycle progression and growth of basal-like/triple-negative breast cancers. Song W, Hwang Y, Youngblood VM, Cook RS, Balko JM, Chen J, Brantley-Sieders DM. Oncogene. 2017 Jun 5. doi: 10.1038/onc.2017.170. PubMed 28581527.
Backbone
  Vector backbone: lentiCRISPR v2
  Vector type: Mammalian Expression, Lentiviral
  Selectable markers: Puromycin
Growth in bacteria
  Bacterial resistance: Ampicillin, 100 μg/mL
  Growth temperature: 30°C
  Growth strain: NEB Stable
  Copy number: High Copy
Gene/Insert
  Gene/Insert name: p27 (alt names: Cdkn1b; KIP1)
  gRNA/shRNA sequence: TCAAACGTGAGAGTGTCTAA
  Species: M. musculus (mouse)
  Entrez Gene: Cdkn1b (a.k.a. Kip1, p27, p27Kip1)
  Promoter: U6
  Cloning method: Restriction Enzyme; 5′ cloning site BsmBI (unknown if destroyed); 3′ cloning site BsmBI (unknown if destroyed)
  Sequencing primers: 5′ U6 F
Terms and licenses: Academic/Nonprofit Terms; Industry Terms: Not Available to Industry
How to cite: sgp27#1 was a gift from Jin Chen (Addgene plasmid # 102759 ; http://n2t.net/addgene:102759 ; RRID:Addgene_102759)
