[The description below was written by a language model from this plasmid's Addgene catalogue record and pLannotate feature annotations shown in this document.]
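Description:
sgp27#1 is an all-in-one lentiviral CRISPR/Cas9 plasmid built on the lentiCRISPR v2 backbone and carrying a single guide RNA directed against mouse p27 (Cdkn1b, also known as Kip1). The guide was cloned through the backbone's BsmBI sites so that it sits between a human U6 RNA polymerase III promoter and the Streptococcus pyogenes gRNA scaffold. Immediately downstream, an EF-1α core promoter drives the S. pyogenes Cas9 coding sequence, followed by a puromycin N-acetyltransferase reading frame that spans the numbering origin of the roughly 13 kb sequence and provides puromycin selection of transduced mammalian cells. The feature table does not annotate the linker joining Cas9 and the puromycin marker. A WPRE follows the cassette to enhance transcript expression.

The viral framework is a third-generation, self-inactivating HIV-1 design. A CMV enhancer/promoter is fused to a truncated 5' LTR to produce the genomic RNA in packaging cells. It is followed by the Ψ packaging signal with a gag fragment, the RRE for Rev-dependent export, and the cPPT/CTS, and the genome ends in a ΔU3 3' LTR. Outside the LTRs lie a bGH polyadenylation signal, an f1 origin, and an SV40/EM7-driven BleoR cassette with an SV40 poly(A) signal. Propagation in E. coli relies on a high-copy ColE1/pUC-type origin and ampicillin resistance, and the record specifies a recombination-tolerant bacterial strain, as is common for LTR-containing plasmids.

The construct is intended for packaging into lentivirus and delivery to mouse cells to disrupt p27. It was deposited with a study of EphA2 and cell cycle progression in basal-like/triple-negative breast cancer. The "#1" in its name suggests it may be one of several guides against this gene.
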