Features (pLannotate 1.2.2; 33 found; start..end, strand, type, name):
    321..909     +  misc_feature   WPRE: woodchuck hepatitis virus posttranscriptional regulatory element
    960..979     +  misc_feature   cPPT/CTS (fragment): central polypurine tract and central termination sequence of HIV-1
    981..1214    +  LTR            3' LTR (ΔU3): self-inactivating 3' long terminal repeat (LTR) from HIV-1
   1246..1470    +  polyA_signal   bGH poly(A) signal: bovine growth hormone polyadenylation signal
   1474..1495    +  promoter       SV40 promoter (fragment): SV40 enhancer and early promoter
   1516..1944    +  rep_origin     f1 ori (sequence partly withheld): f1 bacteriophage origin of replication; arrow indicates direction of (+) strand synthesis
   1958..2287    +  promoter       SV40 promoter: SV40 enhancer and early promoter
   2335..2382    +  promoter       EM7 promoter: synthetic bacterial promoter&nbsp
   2401..2775    +  CDS            BleoR: antibiotic-binding protein; Sh ble from Streptoalloteichus hindustanus; confers resistance to bleomycin, phleomycin, and Zeocin™
   2785..2910    +  CDS            ble (fragment): BLE_KLEPN - Experimental evidence at protein level: Swiss-Prot protein existence level 1. Binding protein with a strong affinity to the bleomycin family of antibiotics. Binds to CL990; an antimitotic-antibiotic compound. From Klebsiella pneumoniae.
   2905..3026    +  polyA_signal   SV40 poly(A) signal: SV40 polyadenylation signal
   3097..3119    -  protein_bind   lac operator (fragment): The lac repressor binds to the lac operator to inhibit transcription in E. coli. This inhibition can be relieved by adding lactose or isopropyl-β-D-thiogalactopyranoside (IPTG). lac repressor encoded by lacI
   3123..3153    -  promoter       lac promoter: promoter for the E. coli lac operon
   3168..3189    -  protein_bind   CAP binding site: CAP binding activates transcription in the presence of cAMP. E. coli catabolite activator protein
   3202..3294    -  CDS            lacI (fragment): lac repressor; lacI; The lac repressor binds to the lac operator to inhibit transcription in E. coli. This inhibition can be relieved by adding lactose or isopropyl-β-D-thiogalactopyranoside (IPTG).
   3477..4065    -  rep_origin     ori: high-copy-number ColE1/pMB1/pBR322/pUC origin of replication
   4236..5096    -  CDS            AmpR: β-lactamase; bla; confers resistance to ampicillin, carbenicillin, and related antibiotics
   5097..5201    -  promoter       AmpR promoter: bla
   5260..5312    -  misc_feature   bom (fragment): basis of mobility region from pBR322
   5467..5846    +  enhancer       CMV enhancer: human cytomegalovirus immediate early enhancer
   5847..6046    +  promoter       CMV promoter: human cytomegalovirus (CMV) immediate early promoter
   6064..6244    +  LTR            5' LTR (truncated): truncated 5' long terminal repeat (LTR) from HIV-1
   6291..6416    +  misc_feature   HIV-1 Ψ: packaging signal of human immunodeficiency virus type 1
   6400..6763    +  CDS            HIV-1 gag (fragment): gag protein from human immunodeficiency virus 1; gag
   6909..7142    +  misc_feature   RRE: The Rev response element (RRE) of HIV-1 allows for Rev-dependent mRNA export from the nucleus to the cytoplasm.
   7519..7619    +  CDS            Rev (fragment): human immunodeficiency virus 1 (HIV-1) Rev protein; rev; enhances nuclear export of unspliced and incompletely spliced viral mRNAs
   7669..7786    +  misc_feature   cPPT/CTS: central polypurine tract and central termination sequence of HIV-1
   7837..8077    +  promoter       U6 promoter: RNA polymerase III promoter for human U6 snRNA
   8107..8182    +  misc_RNA       gRNA scaffold: guide RNA scaffold for the Streptococcus pyogenes CRISPR/Cas9 system
   8200..8218    +  CDS            small t antigen (fragment): SV40 (simian virus 40) small t antigen
   8244..8455    +  promoter       EF-1α core promoter: core promoter for human elongation factor EF-1α
   8480..12583   +  CDS            Cas9: Cas9 (Csn1) endonuclease from the Streptococcus pyogenes Type II CRISPR/Cas system generates RNA-guided double strand breaks in DNA
  12721..305     +  CDS            PuroR (fragment) (across the origin): puromycin N-acetyltransferase; pac from Streptomyces; confers resistance to puromycin
>Addgene plasmid #102759 | sgp27#1 | addgene full sequence | sequence record 197796 | Addgene NGS Result
GCGGTTCCCGGCTGGCCGCGCAGCAACAGATGGAAGGCCTCCTGGCGCCGCACCGGCCCAAGGAGCCCGC
GTGGTTCCTGGCCACCGTCGGAGTCTCGCCCGACCACCAGGGCAAGGGTCTGGGCAGCGCCGTCGTGCTC
CCCGGAGTGGAGGCGGCCGAGCGCGCCGGGGTGCCCGCCTTCCTGGAGACCTCCGCGCCCCGCAACCTCC
CCTTCTACGAGCGGCTCGGCTTCACCGTCACCGCCGACGTCGAGGTGCCCGAAGGACCGCGCACCTGGTG
CATGACCCGCAAGCCCGGTGCCTGAACGCGTTAAGTCGACAATCAACCTCTGGATTACAAAATTTGTGAA
AGATTGACTGGTATTCTTAACTATGTTGCTCCTTTTACGCTATGTGGATACGCTGCTTTAATGCCTTTGT
ATCATGCTATTGCTTCCCGTATGGCTTTCATTTTCTCCTCCTTGTATAAATCCTGGTTGCTGTCTCTTTA
TGAGGAGTTGTGGCCCGTTGTCAGGCAACGTGGCGTGGTGTGCACTGTGTTTGCTGACGCAACCCCCACT
GGTTGGGGCATTGCCACCACCTGTCAGCTCCTTTCCGGGACTTTCGCTTTCCCCCTCCCTATTGCCACGG
CGGAACTCATCGCCGCCTGCCTTGCCCGCTGCTGGACAGGGGCTCGGCTGTTGGGCACTGACAATTCCGT
GGTGTTGTCGGGGAAATCATCGTCCTTTCCTTGGCTGCTCGCCTGTGTTGCCACCTGGATTCTGCGCGGG
ACGTCCTTCTGCTACGTCCCTTCGGCCCTCAATCCAGCGGACCTTCCTTCCCGCGGCCTGCTGCCGGCTC
TGCGGCCTCTTCCGCGTCTTCGCCTTCGCCCTCAGACGAGTCGGATCTCCCTTTGGGCCGCCTCCCCGCG
TCGACTTTAAGACCAATGACTTACAAGGCAGCTGTAGATCTTAGCCACTTTTTAAAAGAAAAGGGGGGAC
TGGAAGGGCTAATTCACTCCCAACGAAGACAAGATCTGCTTTTTGCTTGTACTGGGTCTCTCTGGTTAGA
CCAGATCTGAGCCTGGGAGCTCTCTGGCTAACTAGGGAACCCACTGCTTAAGCCTCAATAAAGCTTGCCT
TGAGTGCTTCAAGTAGTGTGTGCCCGTCTGTTGTGTGACTCTGGTAACTAGAGATCCCTCAGACCCTTTT
AGTCAGTGTGGAAAATCTCTAGCAGGGCCCGTTTAAACCCGCTGATCAGCCTCGACTGTGCCTTCTAGTT
GCCAGCCATCTGTTGTTTGCCCCTCCCCCGTGCCTTCCTTGACCCTGGAAGGTGCCACTCCCACTGTCCT
TTCCTAATAAAATGAGGAAATTGCATCGCATTGTCTGAGTAGGTGTCATTCTATTCTGGGGGGTGGGGTG
GGGCAGGACAGCAAGGGGGAGGATTGGGAAGACAATAGCAGGCATGCTGGGGATGCGGTGGGCTCTATGG
CTTCTGAGGCGGAAAGAACCAGCTGGGGCTCTAGGGGGTATCCCC
[124 nt withheld, positions 1516-1639]
C
[91 nt withheld, positions 1641-1731]
A
[49 nt withheld, positions 1733-1781]
CCTTTGACGTTGGAGTCCACGTTCTTT
[37 nt withheld, positions 1809-1845]
ACCCTATCTCGGTCTATTCTTTTGATTTATAAGGGATTTTGCCGATTTCGGCCTATTGGTTAAAAAATGA
GCTGATTTAACAAAAATTTAACGCGAATTAATTCTGTGGAATGTGTGTCAGTTAGGGTGTGGAAAGTCCC
CAGGCTCCCCAGCAGGCAGAAGTATGCAAAGCATGCATCTCAATTAGTCAGCAACCAGGTGTGGAAAGTC
CCCAGGCTCCCCAGCAGGCAGAAGTATGCAAAGCATGCATCTCAATTAGTCAGCAACCATAGTCCCGCCC
CTAACTCCGCCCATCCCGCCCCTAACTCCGCCCAGTTCCGCCCATTCTCCGCCCCATGGCTGACTAATTT
TTTTTATTTATGCAGAGGCCGAGGCCGCCTCTGCCTCTGAGCTATTCCAGAAGTAGTGAGGAGGCTTTTT
TGGAGGCCTAGGCTTTTGCAAAAAGCTCCCGGGAGCTTGTATATCCATTTTCGGATCTGATCAGCACGTG
TTGACAATTAATCATCGGCATAGTATATCGGCATAGTATAATACGACAAGGTGAGGAACTAAACCATGGC
CAAGTTGACCAGTGCCGTTCCGGTGCTCACCGCGCGCGACGTCGCCGGAGCGGTCGAGTTCTGGACCGAC
CGGCTCGGGTTCTCCCGGGACTTCGTGGAGGACGACTTCGCCGGTGTGGTCCGGGACGACGTGACCCTGT
TCATCAGCGCGGTCCAGGACCAGGTGGTGCCGGACAACACCCTGGCCTGGGTGTGGGTGCGCGGCCTGGA
CGAGCTGTACGCCGAGTGGTCGGAGGTCGTGTCCACGAACTTCCGGGACGCCTCCGGGCCGGCCATGACC
GAGATCGGCGAGCAGCCGTGGGGGCGGGAGTTCGCCCTGCGCGACCCGGCCGGCAACTGCGTGCACTTCG
TGGCCGAGGAGCAGGACTGACACGTGCTACGAGATTTCGATTCCACCGCCGCCTTCTATGAAAGGTTGGG
CTTCGGAATCGTTTTCCGGGACGCCGGCTGGATGATCCTCCAGCGCGGGGATCTCATGCTGGAGTTCTTC
GCCCACCCCAACTTGTTTATTGCAGCTTATAATGGTTACAAATAAAGCAATAGCATCACAAATTTCACAA
ATAAAGCATTTTTTTCACTGCATTCTAGTTGTGGTTTGTCCAAACTCATCAATGTATCTTATCATGTCTG
TATACCGTCGACCTCTAGCTAGAGCTTGGCGTAATCATGGTCATAGCTGTTTCCTGTGTGAAATTGTTAT
CCGCTCACAATTCCACACAACATACGAGCCGGAAGCATAAAGTGTAAAGCCTGGGGTGCCTAATGAGTGA
GCTAACTCACATTAATTGCGTTGCGCTCACTGCCCGCTTTCCAGTCGGGAAACCTGTCGTGCCAGCTGCA
TTAATGAATCGGCCAACGCGCGGGGAGAGGCGGTTTGCGTATTGGGCGCTCTTCCGCTTCCTCGCTCACT
GACTCGCTGCGCTCGGTCGTTCGGCTGCGGCGAGCGGTATCAGCTCACTCAAAGGCGGTAATACGGTTAT
CCACAGAATCAGGGGATAACGCAGGAAAGAACATGTGAGCAAAAGGCCAGCAAAAGGCCAGGAACCGTAA
AAAGGCCGCGTTGCTGGCGTTTTTCCATAGGCTCCGCCCCCCTGACGAGCATCACAAAAATCGACGCTCA
AGTCAGAGGTGGCGAAACCCGACAGGACTATAAAGATACCAGGCGTTTCCCCCTGGAAGCTCCCTCGTGC
GCTCTCCTGTTCCGACCCTGCCGCTTACCGGATACCTGTCCGCCTTTCTCCCTTCGGGAAGCGTGGCGCT
TTCTCATAGCTCACGCTGTAGGTATCTCAGTTCGGTGTAGGTCGTTCGCTCCAAGCTGGGCTGTGTGCAC
GAACCCCCCGTTCAGCCCGACCGCTGCGCCTTATCCGGTAACTATCGTCTTGAGTCCAACCCGGTAAGAC
ACGACTTATCGCCACTGGCAGCAGCCACTGGTAACAGGATTAGCAGAGCGAGGTATGTAGGCGGTGCTAC
AGAGTTCTTGAAGTGGTGGCCTAACTACGGCTACACTAGAAGAACAGTATTTGGTATCTGCGCTCTGCTG
AAGCCAGTTACCTTCGGAAAAAGAGTTGGTAGCTCTTGATCCGGCAAACAAACCACCGCTGGTAGCGGTG
GTTTTTTTGTTTGCAAGCAGCAGATTACGCGCAGAAAAAAAGGATCTCAAGAAGATCCTTTGATCTTTTC
TACGGGGTCTGACGCTCAGTGGAACGAAAACTCACGTTAAGGGATTTTGGTCATGAGATTATCAAAAAGG
ATCTTCACCTAGATCCTTTTAAATTAAAAATGAAGTTTTAAATCAATCTAAAGTATATATGAGTAAACTT
GGTCTGACAGTTACCAATGCTTAATCAGTGAGGCACCTATCTCAGCGATCTGTCTATTTCGTTCATCCAT
AGTTGCCTGACTCCCCGTCGTGTAGATAACTACGATACGGGAGGGCTTACCATCTGGCCCCAGTGCTGCA
ATGATACCGCGAGACCCACGCTCACCGGCTCCAGATTTATCAGCAATAAACCAGCCAGCCGGAAGGGCCG
AGCGCAGAAGTGGTCCTGCAACTTTATCCGCCTCCATCCAGTCTATTAATTGTTGCCGGGAAGCTAGAGT
AAGTAGTTCGCCAGTTAATAGTTTGCGCAACGTTGTTGCCATTGCTACAGGCATCGTGGTGTCACGCTCG
TCGTTTGGTATGGCTTCATTCAGCTCCGGTTCCCAACGATCAAGGCGAGTTACATGATCCCCCATGTTGT
GCAAAAAAGCGGTTAGCTCCTTCGGTCCTCCGATCGTTGTCAGAAGTAAGTTGGCCGCAGTGTTATCACT
CATGGTTATGGCAGCACTGCATAATTCTCTTACTGTCATGCCATCCGTAAGATGCTTTTCTGTGACTGGT
GAGTACTCAACCAAGTCATTCTGAGAATAGTGTATGCGGCGACCGAGTTGCTCTTGCCCGGCGTCAATAC
GGGATAATACCGCGCCACATAGCAGAACTTTAAAAGTGCTCATCATTGGAAAACGTTCTTCGGGGCGAAA
ACTCTCAAGGATCTTACCGCTGTTGAGATCCAGTTCGATGTAACCCACTCGTGCACCCAACTGATCTTCA
GCATCTTTTACTTTCACCAGCGTTTCTGGGTGAGCAAAAACAGGAAGGCAAAATGCCGCAAAAAAGGGAA
TAAGGGCGACACGGAAATGTTGAATACTCATACTCTTCCTTTTTCAATATTATTGAAGCATTTATCAGGG
TTATTGTCTCATGAGCGGATACATATTTGAATGTATTTAGAAAAATAAACAAATAGGGGTTCCGCGCACA
TTTCCCCGAAAAGTGCCACCTGACGTCGACGGATCGGGAGATCTCCCGATCCCCTATGGTGCACTCTCAG
TACAATCTGCTCTGATGCCGCATAGTTAAGCCAGTATCTGCTCCCTGCTTGTGTGTTGGAGGTCGCTGAG
TAGTGCGCGAGCAAAATTTAAGCTACAACAAGGCAAGGCTTGACCGACAATTGCATGAAGAATCTGCTTA
GGGTTAGGCGTTTTGCGCTGCTTCGCGATGTACGGGCCAGATATACGCGTTGACATTGATTATTGACTAG
TTATTAATAGTAATCAATTACGGGGTCATTAGTTCATAGCCCATATATGGAGTTCCGCGTTACATAACTT
ACGGTAAATGGCCCGCCTGGCTGACCGCCCAACGACCCCCGCCCATTGACGTCAATAATGACGTATGTTC
CCATAGTAACGCCAATAGGGACTTTCCATTGACGTCAATGGGTGGAGTATTTACGGTAAACTGCCCACTT
GGCAGTACATCAAGTGTATCATATGCCAAGTACGCCCCCTATTGACGTCAATGACGGTAAATGGCCCGCC
TGGCATTATGCCCAGTACATGACCTTATGGGACTTTCCTACTTGGCAGTACATCTACGTATTAGTCATCG
CTATTACCATGGTGATGCGGTTTTGGCAGTACATCAATGGGCGTGGATAGCGGTTTGACTCACGGGGATT
TCCAAGTCTCCACCCCATTGACGTCAATGGGAGTTTGTTTTGGCACCAAAATCAACGGGACTTTCCAAAA
TGTCGTAACAACTCCGCCCCATTGACGCAAATGGGCGGTAGGCGTGTACGGTGGGAGGTCTATATAAGCA
GCGCGTTTTGCCTGTACTGGGTCTCTCTGGTTAGACCAGATCTGAGCCTGGGAGCTCTCTGGCTAACTAG
GGAACCCACTGCTTAAGCCTCAATAAAGCTTGCCTTGAGTGCTTCAAGTAGTGTGTGCCCGTCTGTTGTG
TGACTCTGGTAACTAGAGATCCCTCAGACCCTTTTAGTCAGTGTGGAAAATCTCTAGCAGTGGCGCCCGA
ACAGGGACTTGAAAGCGAAAGGGAAACCAGAGGAGCTCTCTCGACGCAGGACTCGGCTTGCTGAAGCGCG
CACGGCAAGAGGCGAGGGGCGGCGACTGGTGAGTACGCCAAAAATTTTGACTAGCGGAGGCTAGAAGGAG
AGAGATGGGTGCGAGAGCGTCAGTATTAAGCGGGGGAGAATTAGATCGCGATGGGAAAAAATTCGGTTAA
GGCCAGGGGGAAAGAAAAAATATAAATTAAAACATATAGTATGGGCAAGCAGGGAGCTAGAACGATTCGC
AGTTAATCCTGGCCTGTTAGAAACATCAGAAGGCTGTAGACAAATACTGGGACAGCTACAACCATCCCTT
CAGACAGGATCAGAAGAACTTAGATCATTATATAATACAGTAGCAACCCTCTATTGTGTGCATCAAAGGA
TAGAGATAAAAGACACCAAGGAAGCTTTAGACAAGATAGAGGAAGAGCAAAACAAAAGTAAGACCACCGC
ACAGCAAGCGGCCGCTGATCTTCAGACCTGGAGGAGGAGATATGAGGGACAATTGGAGAAGTGAATTATA
TAAATATAAAGTAGTAAAAATTGAACCATTAGGAGTAGCACCCACCAAGGCAAAGAGAAGAGTGGTGCAG
AGAGAAAAAAGAGCAGTGGGAATAGGAGCTTTGTTCCTTGGGTTCTTGGGAGCAGCAGGAAGCACTATGG
GCGCAGCGTCAATGACGCTGACGGTACAGGCCAGACAATTATTGTCTGGTATAGTGCAGCAGCAGAACAA
TTTGCTGAGGGCTATTGAGGCGCAACAGCATCTGTTGCAACTCACAGTCTGGGGCATCAAGCAGCTCCAG
GCAAGAATCCTGGCTGTGGAAAGATACCTAAAGGATCAACAGCTCCTGGGGATTTGGGGTTGCTCTGGAA
AACTCATTTGCACCACTGCTGTGCCTTGGAATGCTAGTTGGAGTAATAAATCTCTGGAACAGATTTGGAA
TCACACGACCTGGATGGAGTGGGACAGAGAAATTAACAATTACACAAGCTTAATACACTCCTTAATTGAA
GAATCGCAAAACCAGCAAGAAAAGAATGAACAAGAATTATTGGAATTAGATAAATGGGCAAGTTTGTGGA
ATTGGTTTAACATAACAAATTGGCTGTGGTATATAAAATTATTCATAATGATAGTAGGAGGCTTGGTAGG
TTTAAGAATAGTTTTTGCTGTACTTTCTATAGTGAATAGAGTTAGGCAGGGATATTCACCATTATCGTTT
CAGACCCACCTCCCAACCCCGAGGGGACCCGACAGGCCCGAAGGAATAGAAGAAGAAGGTGGAGAGAGAG
ACAGAGACAGATCCATTCGATTAGTGAACGGATCGGCACTGCGTGCGCCAATTCTGCAGACAAATGGCAG
TATTCATCCACAATTTTAAAAGAAAAGGGGGGATTGGGGGGTACAGTGCAGGGGAAAGAATAGTAGACAT
AATAGCAACAGACATACAAACTAAAGAATTACAAAAACAAATTACAAAAATTCAAAATTTTCGGGTTTAT
TACAGGGACAGCAGAGATCCAGTTTGGTTAATTAAGGTACCGAGGGCCTATTTCCCATGATTCCTTCATA
TTTGCATATACGATACAAGGCTGTTAGAGAGATAATTAGAATTAATTTGACTGTAAACACAAAGATATTA
GTACAAAATACGTGACGTAGAAAGTAATAATTTCTTGGGTAGTTTGCAGTTTTAAAATTATGTTTTAAAA
TGGACTATCATATGCTTACCGTAACTTGAAAGTATTTCGATTTCTTGGCTTTATATATCTTGTGGAAAGG
ACGAAACACCGTCAAACGTGAGAGTGTCTAAGTTTTAGAGCTAGAAATAGCAAGTTAAAATAAGGCTAGT
CCGTTATCAACTTGAAAAAGTGGCACCGAGTCGGTGCTTTTTTGAATTCGCTAGCTAGGTCTTGAAAGGA
GTGGGAATTGGCTCCGGTGCCCGTCAGTGGGCAGAGCGCACATCGCCCACAGTCCCCGAGAAGTTGGGGG
GAGGGGTCGGCAATTGATCCGGTGCCTAGAGAAGGTGGCGCGGGGTAAACTGGGAAAGTGATGTCGTGTA
CTGGCTCCGCCTTTTTCCCGAGGGTGGGGGAGAACCGTATATAAGTGCAGTAGTCGCCGTGAACGTTCTT
TTTCGCAACGGGTTTGCCGCCAGAACACAGGACCGGTTCTAGAGCGCTGCCACCATGGACAAGAAGTACA
GCATCGGCCTGGACATCGGCACCAACTCTGTGGGCTGGGCCGTGATCACCGACGAGTACAAGGTGCCCAG
CAAGAAATTCAAGGTGCTGGGCAACACCGACCGGCACAGCATCAAGAAGAACCTGATCGGAGCCCTGCTG
TTCGACAGCGGCGAAACAGCCGAGGCCACCCGGCTGAAGAGAACCGCCAGAAGAAGATACACCAGACGGA
AGAACCGGATCTGCTATCTGCAAGAGATCTTCAGCAACGAGATGGCCAAGGTGGACGACAGCTTCTTCCA
CAGACTGGAAGAGTCCTTCCTGGTGGAAGAGGATAAGAAGCACGAGCGGCACCCCATCTTCGGCAACATC
GTGGACGAGGTGGCCTACCACGAGAAGTACCCCACCATCTACCACCTGAGAAAGAAACTGGTGGACAGCA
CCGACAAGGCCGACCTGCGGCTGATCTATCTGGCCCTGGCCCACATGATCAAGTTCCGGGGCCACTTCCT
GATCGAGGGCGACCTGAACCCCGACAACAGCGACGTGGACAAGCTGTTCATCCAGCTGGTGCAGACCTAC
AACCAGCTGTTCGAGGAAAACCCCATCAACGCCAGCGGCGTGGACGCCAAGGCCATCCTGTCTGCCAGAC
TGAGCAAGAGCAGACGGCTGGAAAATCTGATCGCCCAGCTGCCCGGCGAGAAGAAGAATGGCCTGTTCGG
AAACCTGATTGCCCTGAGCCTGGGCCTGACCCCCAACTTCAAGAGCAACTTCGACCTGGCCGAGGATGCC
AAACTGCAGCTGAGCAAGGACACCTACGACGACGACCTGGACAACCTGCTGGCCCAGATCGGCGACCAGT
ACGCCGACCTGTTTCTGGCCGCCAAGAACCTGTCCGACGCCATCCTGCTGAGCGACATCCTGAGAGTGAA
CACCGAGATCACCAAGGCCCCCCTGAGCGCCTCTATGATCAAGAGATACGACGAGCACCACCAGGACCTG
ACCCTGCTGAAAGCTCTCGTGCGGCAGCAGCTGCCTGAGAAGTACAAAGAGATTTTCTTCGACCAGAGCA
AGAACGGCTACGCCGGCTACATTGACGGCGGAGCCAGCCAGGAAGAGTTCTACAAGTTCATCAAGCCCAT
CCTGGAAAAGATGGACGGCACCGAGGAACTGCTCGTGAAGCTGAACAGAGAGGACCTGCTGCGGAAGCAG
CGGACCTTCGACAACGGCAGCATCCCCCACCAGATCCACCTGGGAGAGCTGCACGCCATTCTGCGGCGGC
AGGAAGATTTTTACCCATTCCTGAAGGACAACCGGGAAAAGATCGAGAAGATCCTGACCTTCCGCATCCC
CTACTACGTGGGCCCTCTGGCCAGGGGAAACAGCAGATTCGCCTGGATGACCAGAAAGAGCGAGGAAACC
ATCACCCCCTGGAACTTCGAGGAAGTGGTGGACAAGGGCGCTTCCGCCCAGAGCTTCATCGAGCGGATGA
CCAACTTCGATAAGAACCTGCCCAACGAGAAGGTGCTGCCCAAGCACAGCCTGCTGTACGAGTACTTCAC
CGTGTATAACGAGCTGACCAAAGTGAAATACGTGACCGAGGGAATGAGAAAGCCCGCCTTCCTGAGCGGC
GAGCAGAAAAAGGCCATCGTGGACCTGCTGTTCAAGACCAACCGGAAAGTGACCGTGAAGCAGCTGAAAG
AGGACTACTTCAAGAAAATCGAGTGCTTCGACTCCGTGGAAATCTCCGGCGTGGAAGATCGGTTCAACGC
CTCCCTGGGCACATACCACGATCTGCTGAAAATTATCAAGGACAAGGACTTCCTGGACAATGAGGAAAAC
GAGGACATTCTGGAAGATATCGTGCTGACCCTGACACTGTTTGAGGACAGAGAGATGATCGAGGAACGGC
TGAAAACCTATGCCCACCTGTTCGACGACAAAGTGATGAAGCAGCTGAAGCGGCGGAGATACACCGGCTG
GGGCAGGCTGAGCCGGAAGCTGATCAACGGCATCCGGGACAAGCAGTCCGGCAAGACAATCCTGGATTTC
CTGAAGTCCGACGGCTTCGCCAACAGAAACTTCATGCAGCTGATCCACGACGACAGCCTGACCTTTAAAG
AGGACATCCAGAAAGCCCAGGTGTCCGGCCAGGGCGATAGCCTGCACGAGCACATTGCCAATCTGGCCGG
CAGCCCCGCCATTAAGAAGGGCATCCTGCAGACAGTGAAGGTGGTGGACGAGCTCGTGAAAGTGATGGGC
CGGCACAAGCCCGAGAACATCGTGATCGAAATGGCCAGAGAGAACCAGACCACCCAGAAGGGACAGAAGA
ACAGCCGCGAGAGAATGAAGCGGATCGAAGAGGGCATCAAAGAGCTGGGCAGCCAGATCCTGAAAGAACA
CCCCGTGGAAAACACCCAGCTGCAGAACGAGAAGCTGTACCTGTACTACCTGCAGAATGGGCGGGATATG
TACGTGGACCAGGAACTGGACATCAACCGGCTGTCCGACTACGATGTGGACCATATCGTGCCTCAGAGCT
TTCTGAAGGACGACTCCATCGACAACAAGGTGCTGACCAGAAGCGACAAGAACCGGGGCAAGAGCGACAA
CGTGCCCTCCGAAGAGGTCGTGAAGAAGATGAAGAACTACTGGCGGCAGCTGCTGAACGCCAAGCTGATT
ACCCAGAGAAAGTTCGACAATCTGACCAAGGCCGAGAGAGGCGGCCTGAGCGAACTGGATAAGGCCGGCT
TCATCAAGAGACAGCTGGTGGAAACCCGGCAGATCACAAAGCACGTGGCACAGATCCTGGACTCCCGGAT
GAACACTAAGTACGACGAGAATGACAAGCTGATCCGGGAAGTGAAAGTGATCACCCTGAAGTCCAAGCTG
GTGTCCGATTTCCGGAAGGATTTCCAGTTTTACAAAGTGCGCGAGATCAACAACTACCACCACGCCCACG
ACGCCTACCTGAACGCCGTCGTGGGAACCGCCCTGATCAAAAAGTACCCTAAGCTGGAAAGCGAGTTCGT
GTACGGCGACTACAAGGTGTACGACGTGCGGAAGATGATCGCCAAGAGCGAGCAGGAAATCGGCAAGGCT
ACCGCCAAGTACTTCTTCTACAGCAACATCATGAACTTTTTCAAGACCGAGATTACCCTGGCCAACGGCG
AGATCCGGAAGCGGCCTCTGATCGAGACAAACGGCGAAACCGGGGAGATCGTGTGGGATAAGGGCCGGGA
TTTTGCCACCGTGCGGAAAGTGCTGAGCATGCCCCAAGTGAATATCGTGAAAAAGACCGAGGTGCAGACA
GGCGGCTTCAGCAAAGAGTCTATCCTGCCCAAGAGGAACAGCGATAAGCTGATCGCCAGAAAGAAGGACT
GGGACCCTAAGAAGTACGGCGGCTTCGACAGCCCCACCGTGGCCTATTCTGTGCTGGTGGTGGCCAAAGT
GGAAAAGGGCAAGTCCAAGAAACTGAAGAGTGTGAAAGAGCTGCTGGGGATCACCATCATGGAAAGAAGC
AGCTTCGAGAAGAATCCCATCGACTTTCTGGAAGCCAAGGGCTACAAAGAAGTGAAAAAGGACCTGATCA
TCAAGCTGCCTAAGTACTCCCTGTTCGAGCTGGAAAACGGCCGGAAGAGAATGCTGGCCTCTGCCGGCGA
ACTGCAGAAGGGAAACGAACTGGCCCTGCCCTCCAAATATGTGAACTTCCTGTACCTGGCCAGCCACTAT
GAGAAGCTGAAGGGCTCCCCCGAGGATAATGAGCAGAAACAGCTGTTTGTGGAACAGCACAAGCACTACC
TGGACGAGATCATCGAGCAGATCAGCGAGTTCTCCAAGAGAGTGATCCTGGCCGACGCTAATCTGGACAA
AGTGCTGTCCGCCTACAACAAGCACCGGGATAAGCCCATCAGAGAGCAGGCCGAGAATATCATCCACCTG
TTTACCCTGACCAATCTGGGAGCCCCTGCCGCCTTCAAGTACTTTGACACCACCATCGACCGGAAGAGGT
ACACCAGCACCAAAGAGGTGCTGGACGCCACCCTGATCCACCAGAGCATCACCGGCCTGTACGAGACACG
GATCGACCTGTCTCAGCTGGGAGGCGACAAGCGACCTGCCGCCACAAAGAAGGCTGGACAGGCTAAGAAG
AAGAAAGATTACAAAGACGATGACGATAAGGGATCCGGCGCAACAAACTTCTCTCTGCTGAAACAAGCCG
GAGATGTCGAAGAGAATCCTGGACCGACCGAGTACAAGCCCACGGTGCGCCTCGCCACCCGCGACGACGT
CCCCAGGGCCGTACGCACCCTCGCCGCCGCGTTCGCCGACTACCCCGCCACGCGCCACACCGTCGATCCG
GACCGCCACATCGAGCGGGTCACCGAGCTGCAAGAACTCTTCCTCACGCGCGTCGGGCTCGACATCGGCA
AGGTGTGGGTCGCGGACGACGGCGCCGCGGTGGCGGTCTGGACCACGCCGGAGAGCGTCGAAGCGGGGGC
GGTGTTCGCCGAGATCGGCCCGCGCATGGCCGAGTTGA
